>Addgene plasmid #122696 | HIV-dual-GT | depositor full sequence | sequence record 234231 | HIV-dual-GT sequence 16258 bps
TGGAAGGGCTAATTTGGTCCCAAAAAAGACAAGAGATCCTTGATCTGTGGATCTACCACACACAAGGCTA
CTTCCCTGATTGGCAGAACTACACACCAGGGCCAGGGATCAGATATCCACTGACCTTTGGATGGTGCTTC
AAGTTAGTACCAGTTGAACCAGAGCAAGTAGAAGAGGCCAATGAAGGAGAGAACAACAGCTTGTTACACC
CTATGAGCCAGCATGGGATGGAGGACCCGGAGGGAGAAGTATTAGTGTGGAAGTTTGACAGCCTCCTAGC
ATTTCGTCACATGGCCCGAGAGCTGCATCCGGAGTACTACAAAGACTGCTGACATCGAGCTTTCTACAAG
GGACTTTCCGCTGGGGACTTTCCAGGGAGGTGTGGCCTGGGCGGGACTGGGGAGTGGCGAGCCCTCAGAT
GCTACATATAAGCAGCTGCTTTTTGCCTGTACTGGGTCTCTCTGGTTAGACCAGATCTGAGCCTGGGAGC
TCTCTGGCTAACTAGGGAACCCACTGCTTAAGCCTCAATAAAGCTTGCCTTGAGTGCTCAAAGTAGTGTG
TGCCCGTCTGTTGTGTGACTCTGGTAACTAGAGATCCCTCAGACCCTTTTAGTCAGTGTGGAAAATCTCT
AGCAGTGGCGCCCGAACAGGGACTTGAAAGCGAAAGTAAAGCCAGAGGAGATCTCTCGACGCAGGACTCG
GCTTGCTGAAGCGCGCACGGCAAGAGGCGAGGGGCGGCGACTGGTGAGTACGCCAAAAATTTTGACTAGC
GGAGGCTAGAAGGAGAGAGATGGGTGCGAGAGCGTCGGTATTAAGCGGGGGAGAATTAGATAAATGGGAA
AAAATTCGGTTAAGGCCAGGGGGAAAGAAACAATATAAACTAAAACATATAGTATGGGCAAGCAGGGAGC
TAGAACGATTCGCAGTTAATCCTGGCCTTTTAGAGACATCAGAAGGCTGTAGACAAATACTGGGACAGCT
ACAACCATCCCTTCAGACAGGATCAGAAGAACTTAGATCATTATATAATACAATAGCAGTCCTCTATTGT
GTGCATCAAAGGATAGATGTAAAAGACACCAAGGAAGCCTTAGATAAGATAGAGGAAGAGCAAAACAAAA
GTAAGAAAAAGGCACAGCAAGCAGCAGCTGACACAGGAAACAACAGCCAGGTCAGCCAAAATTAC
[693 nt withheld, positions 1186-1878]
GCTGAAGCAATGAGCCAAGTAACAAATCCAGCTACCATAATGATACAGAAAGGCAATTTTAGGAACCAAA
GAAAGACTGTTAAGTGTTTCAATTGTGGCAAAGAAGGGCACATAGCCAAAAATTGCAGGGCCCCTAGGAA
AAAGGGCTGTTGGAAATGTGGAAAGGAAGGACACCAAATGAAAGATTGTACTGAGAGACAGGCTAACTTC
CTGGGGAAGATCTGGCCTTCCCACAAGGGAAGGCCAGGGAATTTTCTTCAGAGCAGACCAGAGCCAACAG
CCCCACCAGAAGAGAGCTTCAGGTTTGGGGAAGAGACAACAACTCCCTCTCAGAAGCAGGAGCCGATAGA
CAAGGAACTGTATCCTTTAGCTTCCCTCAGATCACTCTTTGGCAGCGACCCCTCGTCACAAGCTAGCGTG
TCTAAGGGCGAAGAGCTGATTAAGGAGAACATGCACATGAAGCTGTACATGGAGGGCACCGTGGACAACC
ATCACTTCAAGTGCACATCCGAGGGCGAAGGCAAGCCCTACGAGGGCACCCAGACCATGAGAATCAAGGT
GGTCGAGGGCGGCCCTCTCCCCTTCGCCTTCGACATCCTGGCTACTAGCTTCCTCTACGGCAGCAAGACC
TTCATCAACCACACCCAGGGCATCCCCGACTTCTTCAAGCAGTCCTTCCCTGAGGGCTTCACATGGGAGA
GAGTCACCACATACGAAGACGGGGGCGTGCTGACCGCTACCCAGGACACCAGCCTCCAGGACGGCTGCCT
CATCTACAACGTCAAGATCAGAGGGGTGAACTTCACATCCAACGGCCCTGTGATGCAGAAGAAAACACTC
GGCTGGGAGGCCTTCACCGAGACGCTGTACCCCGCTGACGGCGGCCTGGAAGGCAGAAACGACATGGCCC
TGAAGCTCGTGGGCGGGAGCCATCTGATCGCAAACGCCAAGACCACATATAGATCCAAGAAACCCGCTAA
GAACCTCAAGATGCCTGGCGTCTACTATGTGGACTACAGACTGGAAAGAATCAAGGAGGCCAACAACGAG
ACCTACGTCGAGCAGCACGAGGTGGCAGTGGCCAGATACTGCGACCTCCCTAGCAAACTGGGGCACAAGC
TTAATAGCCATGGCTTCCCGCCGGCGGTGGCGGCGCAGGATGATGGCACGCTGCCCATGTCTTGTGCCCA
GGAGAGCGGGATGGACCGTCACCCTGCAGCCTGTGCTTCTGCTAGGATCAATGTGTAATAGTCTAGAAGA
TAGGGGGGCAATTAAAGGAAGCTCTATTAGATACAGGAGCAGATGATACAGTATTAGAAGAAATGAATTT
GCCAGGAAGATGGAAACCAAAAATGATAGGGGGAATTGGAGGTTTTATCAAAGTAAGACAGTATGATCAG
ATACTCATAGAAATCTGCGGACATAAAGCTATAGGTACAGTATTAGTAGGACCTACACCTGTCAACATAA
TTGGAAGAAATCTGTTGACTCAGATTGGCTGCACTTTAAATTTTCCCATTAGTCCTATTGAGACTGTACC
AGTAAAATTAAAGCCAGGAATGGATGGCCCAAAAGTTAAACAATGGCCATTGACAGAAGAAAAAATAAAA
GCATTAGTAGAAATTTGTACAGAAATGGAAAAGGAAGGAAAAATTTCAAAAATTGGGCCTGAAAATCCAT
ACAATACTCCAGTATTTGCCATAAAGAAAAAAGACAGTACTAAATGGAGAAAATTAGTAGATTTCAGAGA
ACTTAATAAGAGAACTCAAGATTTCTGGGAAGTTCAATTAGGAATACCACATCCTGCAGGGTTAAAACAG
AAAAAATCAGTAACAGTACTGGATGTGGGCGATGCATATTTTTCAGTTCCCTTAGATAAAGACTTCAGGA
AGTATACTGCATTTACCATACCTAGTATAAACAATGAGACACCAGGGATTAGATATCAGTACAATGTGCT
TCCACAGGGATGGAAAGGATCACCAGCAATATTCCAGTGTAGCATGACAAAAATCTTAGAGCCTTTTAGA
AAACAAAATCCAGACATAGTCATCTATCAATACATGGATGATTTGTATGTAGGATCTGACTTAGAAATAG
GGCAGCATAGAACAAAAATAGAGGAACTGAGACAACATCTGTTGAGGTGGGGATTTACCACACCAGACAA
AAAACATCAGAAAGAACCTCCATTCCTTTGGATGGGTTATGAACTCCATCCTGATAAATGGACAGTACAG
CCTATAGTGCTGCCAGAAAAGGACAGCTGGACTGTCAATGACATACAGAAATTAGTGGGAAAATTGAATT
GGGCAAGTCAGATTTATGCAGGGATTAAAGTAAGGCAATTATGTAAACTTCTTAGGGGAACCAAAGCACT
AACAGAAGTAGTACCACTAACAGAAGAAGCAGAGCTAGAACTGGCAGAAAACAGGGAGATTCTAAAAGAA
CCGGTACATGGAGTGTATTATGACCCATCAAAAGACTTAATAGCAGAAATACAGAAGCAGGGGCAAGGCC
AATGGACATATCAAATTTATCAAGAGCCATTTAAAAATCTGAAAACAGGAAAATATGCAAGAATGAAGGG
TGCCCACACTAATGATGTGAAACAATTAACAGAGGCAGTACAAAAAATAGCCACAGAAAGCATAGTAATA
TGGGGAAAGACTCCTAAATTTAAATTACCCATACAAAAGGAAACATGGGAAGCATGGTGGACAGAGTATT
GGCAAGCCACCTGGATTCCTGAGTGGGAGTTTGTCAATACCCCTCCCTTAGTGAAGTTATGGTACCAGTT
AGAGAAAGAACCCATAATAGGAGCAGAAACTTTCTATGTAGATGGGGCAGCCAATAGGGAAACTAAATTA
GGAAAAGCAGGATATGTAACTGACAGAGGAAGACAAAAAGTTGTCCCCCTAACGGACACAACAAATCAGA
AGACTGAGTTACAAGCAATTCATCTAGCTTTGCAGGATTCGGGATTAGAAGTAAACATAGTGACAGACTC
ACAATATGCATTGGGAATCATTCAAGCACAACCAGATAAGAGTGAATCAGAGTTAGTCAGTCAAATAATA
GAGCAGTTAATAAAAAAGGAAAAAGTCTACCTGGCATGGGTACCAGCACACAAAGGAATTGGAGGAAATG
AACAAGTAGATGGGTTGGTCAGTGCTGGAATCAGGAAAGTACTATTTTTAGATGGAATAGATAAGGCCCA
AGAAGAACATGAGAAATATCACAGTAATTGGAGAGCAATGGCTAGTGATTTTAACCTACCACCTGTAGTA
GCAAAAGAAATAGTAGCCAGCTGTGATAAATGTCAGCTAAAAGGGGAAGCCATGCATGGACAAGTAGACT
GTAGCCCAGGAATATGGCAGCTAGATTGTACACATTTAGAAGGAAAAGTTATCTTGGTAGCAGTTCATGT
AGCCAGTGGATATATAGAAGCAGAAGTAATTCCAGCAGAGACAGGGCAAGAAACAGCATACTTCCTCTTA
AAATTAGCAGGAAGATGGCCAGTAAAAACAGTACATACAGACAATGGCAGCAATTTCACCAGTACTACAG
TTAAGGCCGCCTGTTGGTGGGCGGGGATCAAGCAGGAATTTGGCATTCCCTACAATCCCCAAAGTCAAGG
AGTAATAGAATCTATGAATAAAGAATTAAAGAAAATTATAGGACAGGTAAGAGATCAGGCTGAACATCTT
AAGACAGCAGTACAAATGGCAGTATTCATCCACAATTTTAAAAGAAAAGGGGGGATTGGGGGGTACAGTG
CAGGGGAAAGAATAGTAGACATAATAGCAACAGACATACAAACTAAAGAATTACAAAAACAAATTACAAA
AATTCAAAATTTTCGGGTTTATTACAGGGACAGCAGAGATCCAGTTTGGAAAGGACCAGCAAAGCTCCTC
TGGAAAGGTGAAGGGGCAGTAGTAATACAAGATAATAGTGACATAAAAGTAGTGCCAAGAAGAAAAGCAA
AGATCATCAGGGATTATGGAAAACAGATGGCAGGTGATGATTGTGTGGCAAGTAGACAGGATGAGGATTA
ACACATGGAAAAGATTAGTAAAACACCATATGTAGATTTCAAGGAAAGCTAAGGACTGGTTTTATAGACA
TCACTATGAAAGTACTAATCCAAAAATAAGTTCAGAAGTACACATCCCACTAGGGGATGCTAAATTAGTA
ATAACAACATATTGGGGTCTGCATACAGGAGAAAGAGACTGGCATTTGGGTCAGGGAGTCTCCATAGAAT
GGAGGAAAAAGAGATATAGCACACAAGTAGACCCTGACCTAGCAGACCAACTAATTCATCTGCACTATTT
TGATTGTTTTTCAGAATCTGCTATAAGAAATACCATATTAGGACGTATAGTTAGTCCTAGGTGTGAATAT
CAAGCAGGACATAACAAGGTAGGATCTCTACAGTACTTGGCACTAGCAGCATTAATAAAACCAAAACAGA
TAAAGCCACCTTTGCCTAGTGTTAGGAAACTGACAGAGGACAGATGGAACAAGCCCCAGAAGACTAAGGG
CCACAGAGGGAGCCATACAATGAATGGACACTAGAGCTTTTAGAGGAACTTAAGAGTGAAGCTGTTAGAC
ATTTTCCTAGGATATGGCTCCATAACTTAGGACAACATATCTATGAAACTTACGGGGATACTTGGGCAGG
AGTGGAAGCCATAATAAGAATTCTGCAACAACTGCTGTTTATCCATTTCAGAATTGGGTGTCGACATAGC
AGAATAGGCGTTACTCGACAGAGGAGAGCAAGAAATGGAGCCAGTAGATCCTAGACTAGAGCCCTGGAAG
CATCCAGGAAGTCAGCCTAAAACTGCTTGTACCAATTGCTATTGTAAAAAGTGTTGCTTTCATTGCCAAG
TTTGTTTCATGACAAAAGCCTTAGGCATCTCCTACGGCAGGAAGAAGCGGAGACAGCGACGAAGAGCTCA
TCAGAACAGTCAGACTCATCAAGCTTCTCTAACAAAGCAGTAAGTAGTACATGTAATGCAACCTTAATAG
TAGCAATAGTAGCATTAGTAGTAGCAATAATAATAGCAATAGTTGTGTGGTCCATAGTAATCATAGAATA
TAGGAAAATATTAAGACAAAGAAAAATAGACAGGTTAATTGATAGACTAATAGAAAGAGCAGAAGACAGT
GGCAATGAGAGTGAAGGAGAAGTATCAGCACTTGTGGAGATGGGGGTGGAAATGGGGCACCATGCGCCGT
GGGACATCGATGATCTGTAGTGCTACAGAAAAATTGTGGGTCACAGTCTATTATGGGGTACCTGTGTGGA
AGGAAGCAACCACCACTCTATTTTGTGCATCAGATGCTAAAGCATATGATACAGAGGTACATAATGTTTG
GGCCACACATGCCTGTGTACCCACAGACCCCAACCCACAAGAAGTAGTATTGGTAAATGTGACAGAAAAT
TTTAACATGTGGAAAAATGACATGGTAGAACAGATGCATGAGGATATAATCAGTTTATGGGATCAAAGCC
TAAAGCCATGTGTAAAATTAACCCCACTCTGTGTTAGTTTAAAGTGCACTGATTTGAAGAATGATACTAA
TACCAATAGTAGTAGCGGGAGAATGATAATGGAGAAAGGAGAGATAAAAAACTGCTCTTTCAATATCAGC
ACAAGCATAAGAGATAAGGTGCAGAAAGAATATGCATTCTTTTATAAACTTGATATAGTACCAATAGATA
ATACCAGCTATAGGTTGATAAGTTGTAACACCTCAGTCATTACACAGGCCTGTCCAAAGGTATCCTTTGA
GCCAATTCCCATACATTATTGTGCCCCGGCTGGTTTTGCGATTCTAAAATGTAATAATAAGACGTTCAAT
GGAACAGGACCATGTACAAATGTCAGCACAGTACAATGTACACATGGAATCAGGCCAGTAGTATCAACTC
AACTGCTGTTAAATGGCAGTCTAGCAGAAGAAGATGTAGTAATTAGATCTGCCAATTTCACAGACAATGC
TAAAACCATAATAGTACAGCTGAACACATCTGTAGAAATTAATTGTACAAGACCCAACAACAATACAAGA
AAAAGTATCCGTATCCAGAGGGGACCAGGGAGAGCATTTGTTACAATAGGAAAAATAGGAAATATGAGAC
AAGCACATTGTAACATTAGTAGAGCAAAATGGAATGCCACTTTAAAACAGATAGCAAATTAAGAGAACAA
TTTGGAAATAATAAAACAATAATCTTTAAGCAATCCTCAGGAGGGGACCCAGAAATTGTAACGCACAGTT
TTAATTGTGGAGGGGAATTTTTCTACTGTAATTCAACACAACTGTTTAATAGTACTTGGTTTAATAGTAC
TTGGAGTACTGAAGGGTCAAATAACACTGAAGGAAGTGACACAATCACACTCCCATGCAGAATAAAACAA
TTTATAAACATGTGGCAGGAAGTAGGAAAAGCAATGTATGCCCCTCCCATCAGCGGACAAATTAGATGTT
CATCAAATATTACAGGGCTGCTATTAACAAGAGATGGTGGTAATAACAACAATGGGTCCGAGATCTTCAG
ACCTGGAGGAGGAGATATGAGGGACAATTGGAGAAGTGAATTATATAAATATAAAGTAGTAAAAATTGAA
CCATTAGGAGTAGCACCCACCAAGGCAAAGAGAAGAGTGGTGCAGAGAGAAAAAAGAGCAGTGGGAATAG
GAGCTTTGTTCCTTGGGTTCTTGGGAGCAGCAGGAAGCACTATGGGCGCAGCGTCAATGACGCTGACGGT
ACAGGCCAGACAATTATTGTCTGGTATAGTGCAGCAGCAGAACAATTTGCTGAGGGCTATTGAGGCGCAA
CAGCATCTGTTGCAACTCACAGTCTGGGGCATCAAGCAGCTCCAGGCAAGAATCCTGGCTGTGGAAAGAT
ACCTAAAGGATCAACAGCTCCTGGGGATTTGGGGTTGCTCTGGAAAACTCATTTGCACCACTGCTGTGCC
TTGGAATGCTAGTTGGAGTAATAAATCTCTGGAACAGATTTGGAATCACACGACCTGGATGGAGTGGGAC
AGAGAAATTAACAATTACACAAGCTTAATACACTCCTTAATTGAAGAATCGCAAAACCAGCAAGAAAAGA
ATGAACAAGAATTATTGGAATTAGATAAATGGGCAAGTTTGTGGAATTGGTTTAACATAACAAATTGGCT
GTGGTATATAAAATTATTCATAATGATAGTAGGAGGCTTGGTAGGTTTAAGAATAGTTTTTGCTGTACTT
TCTGTAGTGAATAGAGTTAGGCAGGGATATTCACCATTATCGTTTCAGACCCACCTCCCAATCCCGAGGG
GACCCGACAGGCCCGAAGGAATAGAAGAAGAAGGTGGAGAGAGAGACAGAGACAGATCCATTCGATTAGT
GAACGGATCCTTAGCACTTATCTGGGACGATCTGCGGAGCCTGTGCCTCTTCAGCTACCACCGCTTGAGA
GACTTACTCTTGATTGTAACGAGGATTGTGGAACTTCTGGGACGCAGGGGGTGGGAAGCCCTCAAATATT
GGTGGAATCTCCTACAGTATTGGAGTCAGGAACTAAAGAATAGTGCTGTTAACTTGCTCAATGCCACAGC
CATAGCAGTAGCTGAGGGGACAGATAGGGTTATAGAAGTATTACAAGCAGCTTATAGAGCTATTCGCCAC
ATACCTAGAAGAATAAGACAGGGCTTGGAAAGGATTTTGCTATAAGATGGGTGGCGCGGCCGCTGATAGC
ACTGAGAACGTCATCAAGCCCTTCATGCGCTTCAAGGTGCACATGGAGGGCTCCGTGAACGGCCACGAGT
TCGAGATCGAGGGCGAGGGCGAGGGCAAGCCCTACGAGGGCACCCAGACCGCCAAGCTGCAGGTGACCAA
GGGCGGCCCCCTGCCCTTCGCCTGGGACATCCTGTCCCCCCAGTTCATGTACGGCTCCAAGGTGTACACC
AAGCACCCCGCCGACATCCCCGACTACAAGAAGCTGTCCTTCCCCGAGGGCTTCAAGTGGGAGCGCGTGA
TGAACTTCGAGGACGGCGGCGTGGTGACCGTGACCCAGGACTCCTCCCTGCAGGACGGCACCTTCATCTA
CCACGTGAAGTTCATCGGCGTGAACTTCCCCTCCGACGGCCCCGTAATGCAGAAGAAGACTCTGGGCTGG
GAGCCCTCCACCGAGCGCCTGTACCCCCGCGACGGCGTGCTGAAGGGCGAGATCCACAAGGCGCTGAAGC
TGAAGGGCGGCGGCCACTACCTGTGTGAGTTCAAGTCAATCTACATGGCCAAGAAGCCCGTGAAGCTGCC
CGGCTACTACTACGTGGACTCCAAGCTGGACATCACCTCCCACAACGAGGACTACACCGTGGTGGAGCAG
TACGAGCGCACCGAGGCCCGCCACCACCTGTTCCAGTAGTAACTCGAGACCTAGAAAAACATGGAGCAAT
CACAAGTAGCAATACAGCAGCTAACAATGCTGCTTGTGCCTGGCTAGAAGCACAAGAGGAGGAAGAGGTG
GGTTTTCCAGTCACACCTCAGGTACCTTTAAGACCAATGACTTACAAGGCAGCTGTAGATCTTAGCCACT
TTTTAAAAGAAAAGGGGGGACTGGAAGGGCTAATTCACTCCCAAAGAAGACAAGATATCCTTGATCTGTG
GATCTACCACACACAAGGCTACTTCCCTGATTGGCAGAACTACACACCAGGGCCAGGGGTCAGATATCCA
CTGACCTTTGGATGGTGCTACAAGCTAGTACCAGTTGAGCCAGATAAGGTAGAAGAGGCCAATAAAGGAG
AGAACACCAGCTTGTTACACCCTGTGAGCCTGCATGGAATGGATGACCCTGAGAGAGAAGTGTTAGAGTG
GAGGTTTGACAGCCGCCTAGCATTTCATCACGTGGCCCGAGAGCTGCATCCGGAGTACTTCAAGAACTGC
TGACATCGAGCTTGCTACAAGGGACTTTCCGCTGGGGACTTTCCAGGGAGGCGTGGCCTGGGCGGGACTG
GGGAGTGGCGAGCCCTCAGATGCTGCATATAAGCAGCTGCTTTTTGCCTGTACTGGGTCTCTCTGGTTAG
ACCAGATCTGAGCCTGGGAGCTCTCTGGCTAACTAGGGAACCCACTGCTTAAGCCTCAATAAAGCTTGCC
TTGAGTGCTTCAAGTAGTGTGTGCCCGTCTGTTGTGTGACTCTGGTAACTAGAGATCCCTCAGACCCTTT
TAGTCAGTGTGGAAAATCTCTAGCACCCAGGAGGTAGAGGTTGCAGTGAGCCAAGATCGCGCCACTGCAT
TCCAGCCTGGGCAAGAAAACAAGACTGTCTAAAATAATAATAATAAGTTAAGGGTATTAAATATATTTAT
ACATGGAGGTCATAAAAATATATATATTTGGGCTGGGCGCAGTGGCTCACACCTGCGCCCGGCCCTTTGG
GAGGCCGAGGCAGGTGGATCACCTGAGTTTGGGAGTTCCAGACCAGCCTGACCAACATGGAGAAACCCCT
TCTCTGTGTATTTTTAGTAGATTTTATTTTATGTGTATTTTATTCACAGGTATTTCTGGAAAACTGAAAC
TGTTTTTCCTCTACTCTGATACCACAAGAATCATCAGCACAGAGGAAGACTTCTGTGATCAAATGTGGTG
GGAGAGGGAGGTTTTCACCAGCACATGAGCAGTCAGTTCTGCCGCAGACTCGGCGGGTGTCCTTCGGTTC
AGTTCCAACACCGCCTGCCTGGAGAGAGGTCAGACCACAGGGTGAGGGCTCAGTCCCCAAGACATAAACA
CCCAAGACATAAACACCCAACAGGTCCACCCCGCCTGCTGCCCAGGCAGAGCCGATTCACCAAGACGGGA
ATTAGGATAGAGAAAGAGTAAGTCACACAGAGCCGGCTGTGCGGGAGAACGGAGTTCTATTATGACTCAA
ATCAGTCTCCCCAAGCATTCGGGGATCAGAGTTTTTAAGGATAACTTAGTGTGTAGGGGGCCAGTGAGTT
GGAGATGAAAGCGTAGGGAGTCGAAGGTGTCCTTTTGCGCCGAGTCAGTTCCTGGGTGGGGGCCACAAGA
TCGGATGAGCCAGTTTATCAATCCGGGGGTGCCAGCTGATCCATGGAGTGCAGGGTCTGCAAAATATCTC
AAGCACTGATTGATCTTAGGTTTTACAATAGTGATGTTACCCCAGGAACAATTTGGGGAAGGTCAGAATC
TTGTAGCCTGTAGCTGCATGACTCCTAAACCATAATTTCTTTTTTGTTTTTTTTTTTTTATTTTTGAGAC
AGGGTCTCACTCTGTCACCTAGGCTGGAGTGCAGTGGTGCAATCACAGCTCACTGCAGCCTCAACGTCGT
AAGCTCAAGCGATCCTCCCACCTCAGCCTGCCTGGTAGCTGAGACTACAAGCGACGCCCCAGTTAATTTT
TGTATTTTTGGTAGAGGCAGCGTTTTGCCGTGTGGCCCTGGCTGGTCTCGAACTCCTGGGCTCAAGTGAT
CCAGCCTCAGCCTCCCAAAGTGCTGGGACAACCGGGCCCAGTCACTGCACCTGGCCCTAAACCATAATTT
CTAATCTTTTGGCTAATTTGTTAGTCCTACAAAGGCAGTCTAGTCCCCAGCAAAAAGGGGGTTTGTTTCG
GGAAAGGGCTGTTACTGTCTTTGTTTCAAACTATAAACTAAGTTCCTCCTAAACTTAGTTCGGCCTACAC
CCAGGAATGAACAAGGAGAGCTTGGAGGTTAGAAGCACGATGGAATTGGTTAGGTCAGATCTCTTTCACT
GTCTGAGTTATAATTTTGCAATGGTGGTTCAAAGACTGCCCGCTTCTGACACCAGTCGCTGCATTAATGA
ATCGGCCAACGCGCGGGGAGAGGCGGTTTGCGTATTGGGCGCTCTTCCGCTTCCTCGCTCACTGACTCGC
TGCGCTCGGTCGTTCGGCTGCGGCGAGCGGTATCAGCTCACTCAAAGGCGGTAATACGGTTATCCACAGA
ATCAGGGGATAACGCAGGAAAGAACATGTGAGCAAAAGGCCAGCAAAAGGCCAGGAACCGTAAAAAGGCC
GCGTTGCTGGCGTTTTTCCATAGGCTCCGCCCCCCTGACGAGCATCACAAAAATCGACGCTCAAGTCAGA
GGTGGCGAAACCCGACAGGACTATAAAGATACCAGGCGTTTCCCCCTGGAAGCTCCCTCGTGCGCTCTCC
TGTTCCGACCCTGCCGCTTACCGGATACCTGTCCGCCTTTCTCCCTTCGGGAAGCGTGGCGCTTTCTCAT
AGCTCACGCTGTAGGTATCTCAGTTCGGTGTAGGTCGTTCGCTCCAAGCTGGGCTGTGTGCACGAACCCC
CCGTTCAGCCCGACCGCTGCGCCTTATCCGGTAACTATCGTCTTGAGTCCAACCCGGTAAGACACGACTT
ATCGCCACTGGCAGCAGCCACTGGTAACAGGATTAGCAGAGCGAGGTATGTAGGCGGTGCTACAGAGTTC
TTGAAGTGGTGGCCTAACTACGGCTACACTAGAAGGACAGTATTTGGTATCTGCGCTCTGCTGAAGCCAG
TTACCTTCGGAAAAAGAGTTGGTAGCTCTTGATCCGGCAAACAAACCACCGCTGGTAGCGGTGGTTTTTT
TGTTTGCAAGCAGCAGATTACGCGCAGAAAAAAAGGATCTCAAGAAGATCCTTTGATCTTTTCTACGGGG
TCTGACGCTCAGTGGAACGAAAACTCACGTTAAGGGATTTTGGTCATGAGATTATCAAAAAGGATCTTCA
CCTAGATCCTTTTAAATTAAAAATGAAGTTTTAAATCAATCTAAAGTATATATGAGTAAACTTGGTCTGA
CAGTTACCAATGCTTAATCAGTGAGGCACCTATCTCAGCGATCTGTCTATTTCGTTCATCCATAGTTGCC
TGACTCCCCGTCGTGTAGATAACTACGATACGGGAGGGCTTACCATCTGGCCCCAGTGCTGCAATGATAC
CGCGAGACCCACGCTCACCGGCTCCAGATTTATCAGCAATAAACCAGCCAGCCGGAAGGGCCGAGCGCAG
AAGTGGTCCTGCAACTTTATCCGCCTCCATCCAGTCTATTAATTGTTGCCGGGAAGCTAGAGTAAGTAGT
TCGCCAGTTAATAGTTTGCGCAACGTTGTTGCCATTGCTACAGGCATCGTGGTGTCACGCTCGTCGTTTG
GTATGGCTTCATTCAGCTCCGGTTCCCAACGATCAAGGCGAGTTACATGATCCCCCATGTTGTGCAAAAA
AGCGGTTAGCTCCTTCGGTCCTCCGATCGTTGTCAGAAGTAAGTTGGCCGCAGTGTTATCACTCATGGTT
ATGGCAGCACTGCATAATTCTCTTACTGTCATGCCATCCGTAAGATGCTTTTCTGTGACTGGTGAGTACT
CAACCAAGTCATTCTGAGAATAGTGTATGCGGCGACCGAGTTGCTCTTGCCCGGCGTCAATACGGGATAA
TACCGCGCCACATAGCAGAACTTTAAAAGTGCTCATCATTGGAAAACGTTCTTCGGGGCGAAAACTCTCA
AGGATCTTACCGCTGTTGAGATCCAGTTCGATGTAACCCACTCGTGCACCCAACTGATCTTCAGCATCTT
TTACTTTCACCAGCGTTTCTGGGTGAGCAAAAACAGGAAGGCAAAATGCCGCAAAAAAGGGAATAAGGGC
GACACGGAAATGTTGAATACTCATACTCTTCCTTTTTCAATATTATTGAAGCATTTATCAGGGTTATTGT
CTCATGAGCGGATACATATTTGAATGTATTTAGAAAAATAAACAAATAGGGGTTCCGCGCACATTTCCCC
GAAAAGTGCCACCTGACGTCTAAGAAACCATTATTATCATGACATTAACCTATAAAAATAGGCGTATCAC
GAGGCCCTTTCGTCTCGCGCGTTTCGGTGATGACGGTGAAAACCTCTGACACATGCAGCTCCCGGAGACG
GTCACAGCTTGTCTGTAAGCGGATGCCGGGAGCAGACAAGCCCGTCAGGGCGCGTCAGCGGGTGTTGGCG
GGTGTCGGGGCTGGCTTAACTATGCGGCATCAGAGCAGATTGTACTGAGAGTGCACCATATGCGGTGTGA
AATACCGCACAGATGCGTAAGGAGAAAATACCGCATCAGGCGCCATTCGCCATTCAGGCTGCGCAACTGT
TGGGAAGGGCGATCGGTGCGGGCCTCTTCGCTATTACGCCAGGGGAGGCAGAGATTGCAGTAAGCTGAGA
TCGCAGCACTGCACTCCAGCCTGGGCGACAGAGTAAGACTCTGTCTCAAAAATAAAATAAATAAATCAAT
CAGATATTCCAATCTTTTCCTTTATTTATTTATTTATTTTCTATTTTGGAAACACAGTCCTTCCTTATTC
CAGAATTACACATATATTCTATTTTTCTTTATATGCTCCAGTTTTTTTTAGACCTTCACCTGAAATGTGT
GTATACAAAATCTAGGCCAGTCCAGCAGAGCCTAAAGGTAAAAAATAAAATAATAAAAAATAAATAAAAT
CTAGCTCACTCCTTCACATCAAAATGGAGATACAGCTGTTAGCATTAAATACCAAATAACCCATCTTGTC
CTCAATAATTTTAAGCGCCTCTCTCCACCACATCTAACTCCTGTCAAAGGCATGTGCCCCTTCCGGGCGC
TCTGCTGTGCTGCCAACCAACTGGCATGTGGACTCTGCAGGGTCCCTAACTGCCAAGCCCCACAGTGTGC
CCTGAGGCTGCCCCTTCCTTCTAGCGGCTGCCCCCACTCGGCTTTGCTTTCCCTAGTTTCAGTTACTTGC
GTTCAGCCAAGGTCTGAAACTAGGTGCGCACAGAGCGGTAAGACTGCGAGAGAAAGAGACCAGCTTTACA
GGGGGTTTATCACAGTGCACCCTGACAGTCGTCAGCCTCACAGGGGGTTTATCACATTGCACCCTGACAG
TCGTCAGCCTCACAGGGGGTTTATCACAGTGCACCCTTACAATCATTCCATTTGATTCACAATTTTTTTA
GTCTCTACTGTGCCTAACTTGTAAGTTAAATTTGATCAGAGGTGTGTTCCCAGAGGGGAAAACAGTATAT
ACAGGGTTCAGTACTATCGCATTTCAGGCCTCCACCTGGGTCTTGGAATGTGTCCCCCGAGGGGTGATGA
CTACCTCAGTTGGATCTCCACAGGTCACAGTGACACAAGATAACCAAGACACCTCCCAAGGCTACCACAA
TGGGCCGCCCTCCACGTGCACATGGCCGGAGGAACTGCCATGTCGGAGGTGCAAGCACACCTGCGCATCA
GAGTCCTTGGTGTGGAGGGAGGGACCAGCGCAGCTTCCAGCCATCCACCTGATGAACAGAACCTAGGGAA
AGCCCCAGTTCTACTTACACCAGGAAAGGC
Features (pLannotate 1.2.2; 26 found; start..end, strand, type, name):
    377..634     +  LTR            5' LTR (truncated): truncated 5' long terminal repeat (LTR) from HIV-1
    682..806     +  misc_feature   HIV-1 Ψ: packaging signal of human immunodeficiency virus type 1
    790..2289    +  CDS            gag (sequence partly withheld): GAG_HV1N5 - Experimental evidence at protein level: Swiss-Prot protein existence level 1. [p6-gag]: Plays a role in budding of the assembled particle by interacting with the host class E VPS proteins TSG101 and PDCD6IP/AIP1. From Human immunodeficiency virus type 1 group M subtype B (isolate NY5) (HIV-1).
   2296..3003    +  CDS            mTagBFP2: mTagBFP2 is a basic (constitutively fluorescent) blue fluorescent protein published in 2011, derived from Entacmaea quadricolor. It is reported to be a very rapidly-maturing monomer with very low acid sensitivity.
   3003..3125    +  CDS            d1EGFP (fragment): EGFP destabilized by fusion to a mutated version of residues 422-461 of mouse ornithine decarboxylase, giving an in vivo half-life of ~1 hour mammalian codon-optimized
   3135..5939    +  CDS            HIV-1 pol (fragment): pol protein from human immunodeficiency virus 1; pol
   5884..6459    +  CDS            vif: VIF_HV1N5 - Experimental evidence at protein level: Swiss-Prot protein existence level 1. Counteracts the innate antiviral activity of host APOBEC3F and APOBEC3G. Forms a complex with host APOBEC3F and APOBEC3G thus preventing the entry of these lethally hypermutating enzymes into progeny virions. Recruits an active E3 ubiquitin ligase complex composed of elongin BC, CUL5, and RBX2 to induce polyubiquitination of APOBEC3G and APOBEC3F. In turn, they are directed to the 26S proteasome for degradation. Vif interaction with APOBEC3G also blocks its cytidine deaminase activity in a proteasome-inde
   6673..6888    +  CDS            tat (fragment): TAT_HV1H2 - Experimental evidence at protein level: Swiss-Prot protein existence level 1. Extracellular circulating Tat can be endocytosed by surrounding uninfected cells via the binding to several surface receptors such as CD26, CXCR4, heparan sulfate proteoglycans (HSPG) or LDLR. Neurons are rarely infected, but they internalize Tat via their LDLR. Through its interaction with nuclear HATs, Tat is potentially able to control the acetylation-dependent cellular gene expression. Modulates the expression of many cellular genes involved in cell survival, proliferation or in coding for cytokines o
   6918..7025    +  CDS            vpu (fragment): VPU_HV1ET - Protein inferred from homology: Swiss-Prot protein existence level 3. Enhances virion budding by targeting host CD4 and Tetherin/BST2 to proteasome degradation. Degradation of CD4 prevents any unwanted premature interactions between viral Env and its host receptor CD4 in the endoplasmic reticulum. Degradation of antiretroviral protein Tetherin/BST2 is important for virion budding, as BST2 tethers new viral particles to the host cell membrane. Mechanistically, Vpu bridges either CD4 or BST2 to BTRC, a substrate recognition subunit of the Skp1/Cullin/F-box protein E3 ubiquitin ligase
   7063..8091    +  CDS            env (fragment): ENV_HV1N5 - Experimental evidence at protein level: Swiss-Prot protein existence level 1. From Human immunodeficiency virus type 1 group M subtype B (isolate NY5) (HIV-1).
   8091..8327    +  CDS            env (fragment): ENV_HV1N5 - Experimental evidence at protein level: Swiss-Prot protein existence level 1. From Human immunodeficiency virus type 1 group M subtype B (isolate NY5) (HIV-1).
   8597..8830    +  misc_feature   RRE: The Rev response element (RRE) of HIV-1 allows for Rev-dependent mRNA export from the nucleus to the cytoplasm.
   9207..9481    +  CDS            Rev (fragment): human immunodeficiency virus 1 (HIV-1) Rev protein; rev; enhances nuclear export of unspliced and incompletely spliced viral mRNAs
   9643..10314   +  CDS            DsRed-Max: DsRed-Max is a basic (constitutively fluorescent) red fluorescent protein published in 2008, derived from Discosoma sp.. It is reported to be a somewhat slowly-maturing tetramer.
  10281..10838   +  CDS            nef (fragment): NEF_HV1BR - Experimental evidence at protein level: Swiss-Prot protein existence level 1. Extracellular Nef protein targets CD4(+) T-lymphocytes for apoptosis by interacting with CXCR4 surface receptors (PubMed:14990729). From Human immunodeficiency virus type 1 group M subtype B (isolate BRU/LAI) (HIV-1).
  10963..11143   +  LTR            5' LTR (truncated): truncated 5' long terminal repeat (LTR) from HIV-1
  11317..11397   +  CDS            C8orf44 (fragment): CH044_HUMAN - Experimental evidence at transcript level: Swiss-Prot protein existence level 2. From Homo sapiens (Human).
  12190..12378   +  CDS            EEF1AKMT2 (fragment): EFMT2_HUMAN - Also known as C10orf138, METTL10 From Homo sapiens (Human).
  12716..12770   -  CDS            lacI (fragment): lac repressor; lacI; The lac repressor binds to the lac operator to inhibit transcription in E. coli. This inhibition can be relieved by adding lactose or isopropyl-β-D-thiogalactopyranoside (IPTG).
  12953..13541   -  rep_origin     ori: high-copy-number ColE1/pMB1/pBR322/pUC origin of replication
  13712..14572   -  CDS            AmpR: β-lactamase; bla; confers resistance to ampicillin, carbenicillin, and related antibiotics
  14573..14677   -  promoter       AmpR promoter: bla
  14772..14807   +  CDS            rop (fragment): Rop protein, which maintains plasmids at low copy number; rop
  14909..15008   +  misc_feature   bom (fragment): basis of mobility region from pBR322
  15014..15080   -  CDS            lacZα (fragment): LacZα fragment of β-galactosidase; lacZ fragment
  16258..329     +  CDS            nef (fragment) (across the origin): NEF_HV1A2 - Experimental evidence at protein level: Swiss-Prot protein existence level 1. Extracellular Nef protein targets CD4(+) T-lymphocytes for apoptosis by interacting with CXCR4 surface receptors. From Human immunodeficiency virus type 1 group M subtype B (isolate ARV2/SF2) (HIV-1).
