>Addgene plasmid #122696 | HIV-dual-GT | addgene full sequence | sequence record 237965 | Addgene NGS Result
GAGGTGTGGCCTGGGCGGGACTGGGGAGTGGCGAGCCCTCAGATGCTACATATAAGCAGCTGCTTTTTGC
CTGTACTGGGTCTCTCTGGTTAGACCAGATCTGAGCCTGGGAGCTCTCTGGCTAACTAGGGAACCCACTG
CTTAAGCCTCAATAAAGCTTGCCTTGAGTGCTCAAAGTAGTGTGTGCCCGTCTGTTGTGTGACTCTGGTA
ACTAGAGATCCCTCAGACCCTTTTAGTCAGTGTGGAAAATCTCTAGCAGTGGCGCCCGAACAGGGACTTG
AAAGCGAAAGTAAAGCCAGAGGAGATCTCTCGACGCAGGACTCGGCTTGCTGAAGCGCGCACGGCAAGAG
GCGAGGGGCGGCGACTGGTGAGTACGCCAAAAATTTTGACTAGCGGAGGCTAGAAGGAGAGAGATGGGTG
CGAGAGCGTCGGTATTAAGCGGGGGAGAATTAGATAAATGGGAAAAAATTCGGTTAAGGCCAGGGGGAAA
GAAACAATATAAACTAAAACATATAGTATGGGCAAGCAGGGAGCTAGAACGATTCGCAGTTAATCCTGGC
CTTTTAGAGACATCAGAAGGCTGTAGACAAATACTGGGACAGCTACAACCATCCCTTCAGACAGGATCAG
AAGAACTTAGATCATTATATAATACAATAGCAGTCCTCTATTGTGTGCATCAAAGGATAGATGTAAAAGA
CACCAAGGAAGCCTTAGATAAGATAGAGGAAGAGCAAAACAAAAGTAAGAAAAAGGCACAGCAAGCAGCA
GCTGACACAGGAAACAACAGCCAGGTCAGCCAAAATTAC
[693 nt withheld, positions 810-1502]
GCTGAAGCAATGAGCCAAGTAACAAATCCAGCTACCATAATGATACAGAAAGGCAATTTTAGGAACCAAA
GAAAGACTGTTAAGTGTTTCAATTGTGGCAAAGAAGGGCACATAGCCAAAAATTGCAGGGCCCCTAGGAA
AAAGGGCTGTTGGAAATGTGGAAAGGAAGGACACCAAATGAAAGATTGTACTGAGAGACAGGCTAACTTC
CTGGGGAAGATCTGGCCTTCCCACAAGGGAAGGCCAGGGAATTTTCTTCAGAGCAGACCAGAGCCAACAG
CCCCACCAGAAGAGAGCTTCAGGTTTGGGGAAGAGACAACAACTCCCTCTCAGAAGCAGGAGCCGATAGA
CAAGGAACTGTATCCTTTAGCTTCCCTCAGATCACTCTTTGGCAGCGACCCCTCGTCACAAGCTAGCGTG
TCTAAGGGCGAAGAGCTGATTAAGGAGAACATGCACATGAAGCTGTACATGGAGGGCACCGTGGACAACC
ATCACTTCAAGTGCACATCCGAGGGCGAAGGCAAGCCCTACGAGGGCACCCAGACCATGAGAATCAAGGT
GGTCGAGGGCGGCCCTCTCCCCTTCGCCTTCGACATCCTGGCTACTAGCTTCCTCTACGGCAGCAAGACC
TTCATCAACCACACCCAGGGCATCCCCGACTTCTTCAAGCAGTCCTTCCCTGAGGGCTTCACATGGGAGA
GAGTCACCACATACGAAGACGGGGGCGTGCTGACCGCTACCCAGGACACCAGCCTCCAGGACGGCTGCCT
CATCTACAACGTCAAGATCAGAGGGGTGAACTTCACATCCAACGGCCCTGTGATGCAGAAGAAAACACTC
GGCTGGGAGGCCTTCACCGAGACGCTGTACCCCGCTGACGGCGGCCTGGAAGGCAGAAACGACATGGCCC
TGAAGCTCGTGGGCGGGAGCCATCTGATCGCAAACGCCAAGACCACATATAGATCCAAGAAACCCGCTAA
GAACCTCAAGATGCCTGGCGTCTACTATGTGGACTACAGACTGGAAAGAATCAAGGAGGCCAACAACGAG
ACCTACGTCGAGCAGCACGAGGTGGCAGTGGCCAGATACTGCGACCTCCCTAGCAAACTGGGGCACAAGC
TTAATAGCCATGGCTTCCCGCCGGCGGTGGCGGCGCAGGATGATGGCACGCTGCCCATGTCTTGTGCCCA
GGAGAGCGGGATGGACCGTCACCCTGCAGCCTGTGCTTCTGCTAGGATCAATGTGTAATAGTCTAGAAGA
TAGGGGGGCAATTAAAGGAAGCTCTATTAGATACAGGAGCAGATGATACAGTATTAGAAGAAATGAATTT
GCCAGGAAGATGGAAACCAAAAATGATAGGGGGAATTGGAGGTTTTATCAAAGTAAGACAGTATGATCAG
ATACTCATAGAAATCTGCGGACATAAAGCTATAGGTACAGTATTAGTAGGACCTACACCTGTCAACATAA
TTGGAAGAAATCTGTTGACTCAGATTGGCTGCACTTTAAATTTTCCCATTAGTCCTATTGAGACTGTACC
AGTAAAATTAAAGCCAGGAATGGATGGCCCAAAAGTTAAACAATGGCCATTGACAGAAGAAAAAATAAAA
GCATTAGTAGAAATTTGTACAGAAATGGAAAAGGAAGGAAAAATTTCAAAAATTGGGCCTGAAAATCCAT
ACAATACTCCAGTATTTGCCATAAAGAAAAAAGACAGTACTAAATGGAGAAAATTAGTAGATTTCAGAGA
ACTTAATAAGAGAACTCAAGATTTCTGGGAAGTTCAATTAGGAATACCACATCCTGCAGGGTTAAAACAG
AAAAAATCAGTAACAGTACTGGATGTGGGCGATGCATATTTTTCAGTTCCCTTAGATAAAGACTTCAGGA
AGTATACTGCATTTACCATACCTAGTATAAACAATGAGACACCAGGGATTAGATATCAGTACAATGTGCT
TCCACAGGGATGGAAAGGATCACCAGCAATATTCCAGTGTAGCATGACAAAAATCTTAGAGCCTTTTAGA
AAACAAAATCCAGACATAGTCATCTATCAATACATGGATGATTTGTATGTAGGATCTGACTTAGAAATAG
GGCAGCATAGAACAAAAATAGAGGAACTGAGACAACATCTGTTGAGGTGGGGATTTACCACACCAGACAA
AAAACATCAGAAAGAACCTCCATTCCTTTGGATGGGTTATGAACTCCATCCTGATAAATGGACAGTACAG
CCTATAGTGCTGCCAGAAAAGGACAGCTGGACTGTCAATGACATACAGAAATTAGTGGGAAAATTGAATT
GGGCAAGTCAGATTTATGCAGGGATTAAAGTAAGGCAATTATGTAAACTTCTTAGGGGAACCAAAGCACT
AACAGAAGTAGTACCACTAACAGAAGAAGCAGAGCTAGAACTGGCAGAAAACAGGGAGATTCTAAAAGAA
CCGGTACATGGAGTGTATTATGACCCATCAAAAGACTTAATAGCAGAAATACAGAAGCAGGGGCAAGGCC
AATGGACATATCAAATTTATCAAGAGCCATTTAAAAATCTGAAAACAGGAAAGTATGCAAGAATGAAGGG
TGCCCACACTAATGATGTGAAACAATTAACAGAGGCAGTACAAAAAATAGCCACAGAAAGCATAGTAATA
TGGGGAAAGACTCCTAAATTTAAATTACCCATACAAAAGGAAACATGGGAAGCATGGTGGACAGAGTATT
GGCAAGCCACCTGGATTCCTGAGTGGGAGTTTGTCAATACCCCTCCCTTAGTGAAGTTATGGTACCAGTT
AGAGAAAGAACCCATAATAGGAGCAGAAACTTTCTATGTAGATGGGGCAGCCAATAGGGAAACTAAATTA
GGAAAAGCAGGATATGTAACTGACAGAGGAAGACAAAAAGTTGTCCCCCTAACGGACACAACAAATCAGA
AGACTGAGTTACAAGCAATTCATCTAGCTTTGCAGGATTCGGGATTAGAAGTAAACATAGTGACAGACTC
ACAATATGCATTGGGAATCATTCAAGCACAACCAGATAAGAGTGAATCAGAGTTAGTCAGTCAAATAATA
GAGCAGTTAATAAAAAAGGAAAAAGTCTACCTGGCATGGGTACCAGCACACAAAGGAATTGGAGGAAATG
AACAAGTAGATAAATTGGTCAGTGCTGGAATCAGGAAAGTACTATTTTTAGATGGAATAGATAAGGCCCA
AGAAGAACATGAGAAATATCACAGTAATTGGAGAGCAATGGCTAGTGATTTTAACCTACCACCTGTAGTA
GCAAAAGAAATAGTAGCCAGCTGTGATAAATGTCAGCTAAAAGGGGAAGCCATGCATGGACAAGTAGACT
GTAGCCCAGGAATATGGCAGCTAGATTGTACACATTTAGAAGGAAAAGTTATCTTGGTAGCAGTTCATGT
AGCCAGTGGATATATAGAAGCAGAAGTAATTCCAGCAGAGACAGGGCAAGAAACAGCATACTTCCTCTTA
AAATTAGCAGGAAGATGGCCAGTAAAAACAGTACATACAGACAATGGCAGCAATTTCACCAGTACTACAG
TTAAGGCCGCCTGTTGGTGGGCGGGGATCAAGCAGGAATTTGGCATTCCCTACAATCCCCAAAGTCAAGG
AGTAATAGAATCTATGAATAAAGAATTAAAGAAAATTATAGGACAGGTAAGAGATCAGGCTGAACATCTT
AAGACAGCAGTACAAATGGCAGTATTCATCCACAATTTTAAAAGAAAAGGGGGGATTGGGGGGTACAGTG
CAGGGGAAAGAATAGTAGACATAATAGCAACAGACATACAAACTAAAGAATTACAAAAACAAATTACAAA
AATTCAAAATTTTCGGGTTTATTACAGGGACAGCAGAGATCCAGTTTGGAAAGGACCAGCAAAGCTCCTC
TGGAAAGGTGAAGGGGCAGTAGTAATACAAGATAATAGTGACATAAAAGTAGTGCCAAGAAGAAAAGCAA
AGATCATCAGGGATTATGGAAAACAGATGGCAGGTGATGATTGTGTGGCAAGTAGACAGGATGAGGATTA
ACACATGGAAAAGATTAGTAAAACACCATATGTAGATTTCAAGGAAAGCTAAGGACTGGTTTTATAGACA
TCACTATGAAAGTACTAATCCAAAAATAAGTTCAGAAGTACACATCCCACTAGGGGATGCTAAATTAGTA
ATAACAACATATTGGGGTCTGCATACAGGAGAAAGAGACTGGCATTTGGGTCAGGGAGTCTCCATAGAAT
GGAGGAAAAAGAGATATAGCACACAAGTAGACCCTGACCTAGCAGACCAACTAATTCATCTGCACTATTT
TGATTGTTTTTCAGAATCTGCTATAAGAAATACCATATTAGGACGTATAGTTAGTCCTAGGTGTGAATAT
CAAGCAGGACATAACAAGGTAGGATCTCTACAGTACTTGGCACTAGCAGCATTAATAAAACCAAAACAGA
TAAAGCCACCTTTGCCTAGTGTTAGGAAACTGACAGAGGACAGATGGAACAAGCCCCAGAAGACTAAGGG
CCACAGAGGGAGCCATACAATGAATGGACACTAGAGCTTTTAGAGGAACTTAAGAGTGAAGCTGTTAGAC
ATTTTCCTAGGATATGGCTCCATAACTTAGGACAACATATCTATGAAACTTACGGGGATACTTGGGCAGG
AGTGGAAGCCATAATAAGAATTCTGCAACAACTGCTGTTTATCCATTTCAGAATTGGGTGTCGACATAGC
AGAATAGGCGTTACTCGACAGAGGAGAGCAAGAAATGGAGCCAGTAGATCCTAGACTAGAGCCCTGGAAG
CATCCAGGAAGTCAGCCTAAAACTGCTTGTACCAATTGCTATTGTAAAAAGTGTTGCTTTCATTGCCAAG
TTTGTTTCATGACAAAAGCCTTAGGCATCTCCTACGGCAGGAAGAAGCGGAGACAGCGACGAAGAGCTCA
TCAGAACAGTCAGACTCATCAAGCTTCTCTAACAAAGCAGTAAGTAGTACATGTAATGCAACCTTAATAG
TAGCAATAGTAGCATTAGTAGTAGCAATAATAATAGCAATAGTTGTGTGGTCCATAGTAATCATAGAATA
TAGGAAAATATTAAGACAAAGAAAAATAGACAGGTTAATTGATAGACTAATAGAAAGAGCAGAAGACAGT
GGCAATGAGAGTGAAGGAGAAGTATCAGCACTTGTGGAGATGGGGGTGGAAATGGGGCACCATGCGCCGT
GGGACATCGATGATCTGTAGTGCTACAGAAAAATTGTGGGTCACAGTCTATTATGGGGTACCTGTGTGGA
AGGAAGCAACCACCACTCTATTTTGTGCATCAGATGCTAAAGCATATGATACAGAGGTACATAATGTTTG
GGCCACACATGCCTGTGTACCCACAGACCCCAACCCACAAGAAGTAGTATTGGTAAATGTGACAGAAAAT
TTTAACATGTGGAAAAATGACATGGTAGAACAGATGCATGAGGATATAATCAGTTTATGGGATCAAAGCC
TAAAGCCATGTGTAAAATTAACCCCACTCTGTGTTAGTTTAAAGTGCACTGATTTGAAGAATGATACTAA
TACCAATAGTAGTAGCGGGAGAATGATAATGGAGAAAGGAGAGATAAAAAACTGCTCTTTCAATATCAGC
ACAAGCATAAGAGATAAGGTGCAGAAAGAATATGCATTCTTTTATAAACTTGATATAGTACCAATAGATA
ATACCAGCTATAGGTTGATAAGTTGTAACACCTCAGTCATTACACAGGCCTGTCCAAAGGTATCCTTTGA
GCCAATTCCCATACATTATTGTGCCCCGGCTGGTTTTGCGATTCTAAAATGTAATAATAAGACGTTCAAT
GGAACAGGACCATGTACAAATGTCAGCACAGTACAATGTACACATGGAATCAGGCCAGTAGTATCAACTC
AACTGCTGTTAAATGGCAGTCTAGCAGAAGAAGATGTAGTAATTAGATCTGCCAATTTCACAGACAATGC
TAAAACCATAATAGTACAGCTGAACACATCTGTAGAAATTAATTGTACAAGACCCAACAACAATACAAGA
AAAAGTATCCGTATCCAGAGGGGACCAGGGAGAGCATTTGTTACAATAGGAAAAATAGGAAATATGAGAC
AAGCACATTGTAACATTAGTAGAGCAAAATGGAATGCCACTTTAAAACAGATAGCAAATTAAGAGAACAA
TTTGGAAATAATAAAACAATAATCTTTAAGCAATCCTCAGGAGGGGACCCAGAAATTGTAACGCACAGTT
TTAATTGTGGAGGGGAATTTTTCTACTGTAATTCAACACAACTGTTTAATAGTACTTGGTTTAATAGTAC
TTGGAGTACTGAAGGGTCAAATAACACTGAAGGAAGTGACACAATCACACTCCCATGCAGAATAAAACAA
TTTATAAACATGTGGCAGGAAGTAGGAAAAGCAATGTATGCCCCTCCCATCAGCGGACAAATTAGATGTT
CATCAAATATTACAGGGCTGCTATTAACAAGAGATGGTGGTAATAACAACAATGGGTCCGAGATCTTCAG
ACCTGGAGGAGGAGATATGAGGGACAATTGGAGAAGTGAATTATATAAATATAAAGTAGTAAAAATTGAA
CCATTAGGAGTAGCACCCACCAAGGCAAAGAGAAGAGTGGTGCAGAGAGAAAAAAGAGCAGTGGGAATAG
GAGCTTTGTTCCTTGGGTTCTTGGGAGCAGCAGGAAGCACTATGGGCGCAGCGTCAATGACGCTGACGGT
ACAGGCCAGACAATTATTGTCTGGTATAGTGCAGCAGCAGAACAATTTGCTGAGGGCTATTGAGGCGCAA
CAGCATCTGTTGCAACTCACAGTCTGGGGCATCAAGCAGCTCCAGGCAAGAATCCTGGCTGTGGAAAGAT
ACCTAAAGGATCAACAGCTCCTGGGGATTTGGGGTTGCTCTGGAAAACTCATTTGCACCACTGCTGTGCC
TTGGAATGCTAGTTGGAGTAATAAATCTCTGGAACAGATTTGGAATCACACGACCTGGATGGAGTGGGAC
AGAGAAATTAACAATTACACAAGCTTAATACACTCCTTAATTGAAGAATCGCAAAACCAGCAAGAAAAGA
ATGAACAAGAATTATTGGAATTAGATAAATGGGCAAGTTTGTGGAATTGGTTTAACATAACAAATTGGCT
GTGGTATATAAAATTATTCATAATGATAGTAGGAGGCTTGGTAGGTTTAAGAATAGTTTTTGCTGTACTT
TCTGTAGTGAATAGAGTTAGGCAGGGATATTCACCATTATCGTTTCAGACCCACCTCCCAATCCCGAGGG
GACCCGACAGGCCCGAAGGAATAGAAGAAGAAGGTGGAGAGAGAGACAGAGACAGATCCATTCGATTAGT
GAACGGATCCTTAGCACTTATCTGGGACGATCTGCGGAGCCTGTGCCTCTTCAGCTACCACCGCTTGAGA
GACTTACTCTTGATTGTAACGAGGATTGTGGAACTTCTGGGACGCAGGGGGTGGGAAGCCCTCAAATATT
GGTGGAATCTCCTACAGTATTGGAGTCAGGAACTAAAGAATAGTGCTGTTAACTTGCTCAATGCCACAGC
CATAGCAGTAGCTGAGGGGACAGATAGGGTTATAGAAGTATTACAAGCAGCTTATAGAGCTATTCGCCAC
ATACCTAGAAGAATAAGACAGGGCTTGGAAAGGATTTTGCTATAAGATGGGTGGCGCGGCCGCTGATAGC
ACTGAGAACGTCATCAAGCCCTTCATGCGCTTCAAGGTGCACATGGAGGGCTCCGTGAACGGCCACGAGT
TCGAGATCGAGGGCGAGGGCGAGGGCAAGCCCTACGAGGGCACCCAGACCGCCAAGCTGCAGGTGACCAA
GGGCGGCCCCCTGCCCTTCGCCTGGGACATCCTGTCCCCCCAGTTCATGTACGGCTCCAAGGTGTACACC
AAGCACCCCGCCGACATCCCCGACTACAAGAAGCTGTCCTTCCCCGAGGGCTTCAAGTGGGAGCGCGTGA
TGAACTTCGAGGACGGCGGCGTGGTGACCGTGACCCAGGACTCCTCCCTGCAGGACGGCACCTTCATCTA
CCACGTGAAGTTCATCGGCGTGAACTTCCCCTCCGACGGCCCCGTAATGCAGAAGAAGACTCTGGGCTGG
GAGCCCTCCACCGAGCGCCTGTACCCCCGCGACGGCGTGCTGAAGGGCGAGATCCACAAGGCGCTGAAGC
TGAAGGGCGGCGGCCACTACCTGTGTGAGTTCAAGTCAATCTACATGGCCAAGAAGCCCGTGAAGCTGCC
CGGCTACTACTACGTGGACTCCAAGCTGGACATCACCTCCCACAACGAGGACTACACCGTGGTGGAGCAG
TACGAGCGCACCGAGGCCCGCCACCACCTGTTCCAGTAGTAACTCGAGACCTAGAAAAACATGGAGCAAT
CACAAGTAGCAATACAGCAGCTAACAATGCTGCTTGTGCCTGGCTAGAAGCACAAGAGGAGGAAGAGGTG
GGTTTTCCAGTCACACCTCAGGTACCTTTAAGACCAATGACTTACAAGGCAGCTGTAGATCTTAGCCACT
TTTTAAAAGAAAAGGGGGGACTGGAAGGGCTAATTCACTCCCAAAGAAGACAAGATATCCTTGATCTGTG
GATCTACCACACACAAGGCTACTTCCCTGATTGGCAGAACTACACACCAGGGCCAGGGGTCAGATATCCA
CTGACCTTTGGATGGTGCTACAAGCTAGTACCAGTTGAGCCAGATAAGGTAGAAGAGGCCAATAAAGGAG
AGAACACCAGCTTGTTACACCCTGTGAGCCTGCATGGAATGGATGACCCTGAGAGAGAAGTGTTAGAGTG
GAGGTTTGACAGCCGCCTAGCATTTCATCACGTGGCCCGAGAGCTGCATCCGGAGTACTTCAAGAACTGC
TGACATCGAGCTTGCTACAAGGGACTTTCCGCTGGGGACTTTCCAGGGAGGCGTGGCCTGGGCGGGACTG
GGGAGTGGCGAGCCCTCAGATGCTGCATATAAGCAGCTGCTTTTTGCCTGTACTGGGTCTCTCTGGTTAG
ACCAGATCTGAGCCTGGGAGCTCTCTGGCTAACTAGGGAACCCACTGCTTAAGCCTCAATAAAGCTTGCC
TTGAGTGCTTCAAGTAGTGTGTGCCCGTCTGTTGTGTGACTCTGGTAACTAGAGATCCCTCAGACCCTTT
TAGTCAGTGTGGAAAATCTCTAGCACCCAGGAGGTAGAGGTTGCAGTGAGCCAAGATCGCGCCACTGCAT
TCCAGCCTGGGCAAGAAAACAAGACTGTCTAAAATAATAATAATAAGTTAAGGGTATTAAATATATTTAT
ACATGGAGGTCATAAAAATATATATATTTGGGCTGGGCGCAGTGGCTCACACCTGCGCCCGGCCCTTTGG
GAGGCCGAGGCAGGTGGATCACCTGAGTTTGGGAGTTCCAGACCAGCCTGACCAACATGGAGAAACCCCT
TCTCTGTGTATTTTTAGTAGATTTTATTTTATGTGTATTTTATTCACAGGTATTTCTGGAAAACTGAAAC
TGTTTTTCCTCTACTCTGATACCACAAGAATCATCAGCACAGAGGAAGACTTCTGTGATCAAATGTGGTG
GGAGAGGGAGGTTTTCACCAGCACATGAGCAGTCAGTTCTGCCGCAGACTCGGCGGGTGTCCTTCGGTTC
AGTTCCAACACCGCCTGCCTGGAGAGAGGTCAGACCACAGGGTGAGGGCTCAGTCCCCAAGACATAAACA
CCCAAGACATAAACACCCAACAGGTCCACCCCGCCTGCTGCCCAGGCAGAGCCGATTCACCAAGACGGGA
ATTAGGATAGAGAAAGAGTAAGTCACACAGAGCCGGCTGTGCGGGAGAACGGAGTTCTATTATGACTCAA
ATCAGTCTCCCCAAGCATTCGGGGATCAGAGTTTTTAAGGATAACTTAGTGTGTAGGGGGCCAGTGAGTT
GGAGATGAAAGCGTAGGGAGTCGAAGGTGTCCTTTTGCGCCGAGTCAGTTCCTGGGTGGGGGCCACAAGA
TCGGATGAGCCAGTTTATCAATCCGGGGGTGCCAGCTGATCCATGGAGTGCAGGGTCTGCAAAATATCTC
AAGCACTGATTGATCTTAGGTTTTACAATAGTGATGTTACCCCAGGAACAATTTGGGGAAGGTCAGAATC
TTGTAGCCTGTAGCTGCATGACTCCTAAACCATAATTTCTTTTTTGTTTTTTTTTTTTTATTTTTGAGAC
AGGGTCTCACTCTGTCACCTAGGCTGGAGTGCAGTGGTGCAATCACAGCTCACTGCAGCCTCAACGTCGT
AAGCTCAAGCGATCCTCCCACCTCAGCCTGCCTGGTAGCTGAGACTACAAGCGACGCCCCAGTTAATTTT
TGTATTTTTGGTAGAGGCAGCGTTTTGCCGTGTGGCCCTGGCTGGTCTCGAACTCCTGGGCTCAAGTGAT
CCAGCCTCAGCCTCCCAAAGTGCTGGGACAACCGGGGCCAGTCACTGCACCTGGCCCTAAACCATAATTT
CTAATCTTTTGGCTAATTTGTTAGTCCTACAAAGGCAGTCTAGTCCCCAGGCAAAAAGGGGGTTTGTTTC
GGGAAAGGGCTGTTACTGTCTTTGTTTCAAACTATAAACTAAGTTCCTCCTAAACTTAGTTCGGCCTACA
CCCAGGAATGAACAAGGAGAGCTTGGAGGTTAGAAGCACGATGGAATTGGTTAGGTCAGATCTCTTTCAC
TGTCTGAGTTATAATTTTGCAATGGTGGTTCAAAGACTGCCCGCTTCTGACACCAGTCGCTGCATTAATG
AATCGGCCAACGCGCGGGGAGAGGCGGTTTGCGTATTGGGCGCTCTTCCGCTTCCTCGCTCACTGACTCG
CTGCGCTCGGTCGTTCGGCTGCGGCGAGCGGTATCAGCTCACTCAAAGGCGGTAATACGGTTATCCACAG
AATCAGGGGATAACGCAGGAAAGAACATGTGAGCAAAAGGCCAGGAACCGTAAAAAGGCCGCGTTGCTGG
CGTTTTTCCATAGGCTCCGCCCCCCTGACGAGCATCACAAAAATCGACGCTCAAGTCAGAGGTGGCGAAA
CCCGACAGGACTATAAAGATACCAGGCGTTTCCCCCTGGAAGCTCCCTCGTGCGCTCTCCTGTTCCGACC
CTGCCGCTTACCGGATACCTGTCCGCCTTTCTCCCTTCGGGAAGCGTGGCGCTTTCTCATAGCTCACGCT
GTAGGTATCTCAGTTCGGTGTAGGTCGTTCGCTCCAAGCTGGGCTGTGTGCACGAACCCCCCGTTCAGCC
CGACCGCTGCGCCTTATCCGGTAACTATCGTCTTGAGTCCAACCCGGTAAGACACGACTTATCGCCACTG
GCAGCAGCCACTGGTAACAGGATTAGCAGAGCGAGGTATGTAGGCGGTGCTACAGAGTTCTTGAAGTGGT
GGCCTAACTACGGCTACACTAGAAGAACAGTATTTGGTATCTGCGCTCTGCTGAAGCCAGTTACCTTCGG
AAAAAGAGTTGGTAGCTCTTGATCCGGCAAACAAACCACCGCTGGTAGCGGTGGTTTTTTTGTTTGCAAG
CAGCAGATTACGCGCAGAAAAAAAGGATCTCAAGAAGATCCTTTGATCTTTTCTACGGGGTCTGACGCTC
AGTGGAACGAAAACTCACGTTAAGGGATTTTGGTCATGAGATTATCAAAAAGGATCTTCACCTAGATCCT
TTTAAATTAAAAATGAAGTTTTAAATCAATCTAAAGTATATATGAGTAAACTTGGTCTGACAGTTACCAA
TGCTTAATCAGTGAGGCACCTATCTCAGCGATCTGTCTATTTCGTTCATCCATAGTTGCCTGACTCCCCG
TCGTGTAGATAACTACGATACGGGAGGGCTTACCATCTGGCCCCAGTGCTGCAATGATACCGCGAGACCC
ACGCTCACCGGCTCCAGATTTATCAGCAATAAACCAGCCAGCCGGAAGGGCCGAGCGCAGAAGTGGTCCT
GCAACTTTATCCGCCTCCATCCAGTCTATTAATTGTTGCCGGGAAGCTAGAGTAAGTAGTTCGCCAGTTA
ATAGTTTGCGCAACGTTGTTGCCATTGCTACAGGCATCGTGGTGTCACGCTCGTCGTTTGGTATGGCTTC
ATTCAGCTCCGGTTCCCAACGATCAAGGCGAGTTACATGATCCCCCATGTTGTGCAAAAAAGCGGTTAGC
TCCTTCGGTCCTCCGATCGTTGTCAGAAGTAAGTTGGCCGCAGTGTTATCACTCATGGTTATGGCAGCAC
TGCATAATTCTCTTACTGTCATGCCATCCGTAAGATGCTTTTCTGTGACTGGTGAGTACTCAACCAAGTC
ATTCTGAGAATAGTGTATGCGGCGACCGAGTTGCTCTTGCCCGGCGTCAATACGGGATAATACCGCGCCA
CATAGCAGAACTTTAAAAGTGCTCATCATTGGAAAACGTTCTTCGGGGCGAAAACTCTCAAGGATCTTAC
CGCTGTTGAGATCCAGTTCGATGTAACCCACTCGTGCACCCAACTGATCTTCAGCATCTTTTACTTTCAC
CAGCGTTTCTGGGTGAGCAAAAACAGGAAGGCAAAATGCCGCAAAAAAGGGAATAAGGGCGACACGGAAA
TGTTGAATACTCATACTCTTCCTTTTTCAATATTATTGAAGCATTTATCAGGGTTATTGTCTCATGAGCG
GATACATATTTGAATGTATTTAGAAAAATAAACAAATAGGGGTTCCGCGCACATTTCCCCGAAAAGTGCC
ACCTGACGTCTAAGAAACCATTATTATCATGACATTAACCTATAAAAATAGGCGTATCACGAGGCCCTTT
CGTCTCGCGCGTTTCGGTGATGACGGTGAAAACCTCTGACACATGCAGCTCCCGGAGACGGTCACAGCTT
GTCTGTAAGCGGATGCCGGGAGCAGACAAGCCCGTCAGGGCGCGTCAGCGGGTGTTGGCGGGTGTCGGGG
CTGGCTTAACTATGCGGCATCAGAGCAGATTGTACTGAGAGTGCACCATATGCGGTGTGAAATACCGCAC
AGATGCGTAAGGAGAAAATACCGCATCAGGCGCCATTCGCCATTCAGGCTGCGCAACTGTTGGGAAGGGC
GATCGGTGCGGGCCTCTTCGCTATTACGCCAGGGGAGGCAGAGATTGCAGTAAGCTGAGATCGCAGCACT
GCACTCCAGCCTGGGCGACAGAGTAAGACTCTGTCTCAAAAATAAAATAAATAAATCAATCAGATATTCC
AATCTTTTCCTTTATTTATTTATTTATTTTCTATTTTGGAAACACAGTCCTTCCTTATTCCAGAATTACA
CATATATTCTATTTTTCTTTATATGCTCCAGTTTTTTTTAGACCTTCACCTGAAATGTGTGTATACAAAA
TCTAGGCCAGTCCAGCAGAGCCTAAAGGTAAAAAATAAAATAATAAAAAATAAATAAAATCTAGCTCACT
CCTTCACATCAAAATGGAGATACAGCTGTTAGCATTAAATACCAAATAACCCATCTTGTCCTCAATAATT
TTAAGCGCCTCTCTCCACCACATCTAACTCCTGTCAAAGGCATGTGCCCCTTCCGGGCGCTCTGCTGTGC
TGCCAACCAACTGGCATGTGGACTCTGCAGGGTCCCTAACTGCCAAGCCCCACAGTGTGCCCTGAGGCTG
CCCCTTCCTTCTAGCGGCTGCCCCCACTCGGCTTTGCTTTCCCTAGTTTCAGTTACTTGCGTTCAGCCAA
GGTCTGAAACTAGGTGCGCACAGAGCGGTAAGACTGCGAGAGAAAGAGACCAGCTTTACAGGGGGTTTAT
CACAGTGCACCCTGACAGTCGTCAGCCTCACAGGGGGTTTATCACATTGCACCCTGACAGTCGTCAGCCT
CACAGGGGGTTTATCACAGTGCACCCTTACAATCATTCCATTTGATTCACAATTTTTTTAGTCTCTACTG
TGCCTAACTTGTAAGTTAAATTTGATCAGAGGTGTGTTCCCAGAGGGGAAAACAGTATATACAGGGTTCA
GTACTATCGCATTTCAGGCCTCCACCTGGGTCTTGGAATGTGTCCCCCGAGGGGTGATGACTACCTCAGT
TGGATCTCCACAGGTCACAGTGACACAAGATAACCAAGACACCTCCCAAGGCTACCACAATGGGCCGCCC
TCCACGTGCACATGGCCGGAGGAACTGCCATGTCGGAGGTGCAAGCACACCTGCGCATCAGAGTCCTTGG
TGTGGAGGGAGGGACCAGCGCAGCTTCCAGCCATCCACCTGATGAACAGAACCTAGGGAAAGCCCCAGTT
CTACTTACACCAGGAAAGGCTGGAAGGGCTAATTTGGTCCCAAAAAAGACAAGAGATCCTTGATCTGTGG
ATCTACCACACACAAGGCTACTTCCCTGATTGGCAGAACTACACACCAGGGCCAGGGATCAGATATCCAC
TGACCTTTGGATGGTGCTTCAAGTTAGTACCAGTTGAACCAGAGCAAGTAGAAGAGGCCAATGAAGGAGA
GAACAACAGCTTGTTACACCCTATGAGCCAGCATGGGATGGAGGACCCGGAGGGAGAAGTATTAGTGTGG
AAGTTTGACAGCCTCCTAGCATTTCGTCACATGGCCCGAGAGCTGCATCCGGAGTACTACAAAGACTGCT
GACATCGAGCTTTCTACAAGGGACTTTCCGCTGGGGACTTTCCAGG
Features (pLannotate 1.2.2; 26 found; start..end, strand, type, name):
      1..258     +  LTR            5' LTR (truncated): truncated 5' long terminal repeat (LTR) from HIV-1
    306..430     +  misc_feature   HIV-1 Ψ: packaging signal of human immunodeficiency virus type 1
    414..1913    +  CDS            gag (sequence partly withheld): GAG_HV1N5 - Experimental evidence at protein level: Swiss-Prot protein existence level 1. [p6-gag]: Plays a role in budding of the assembled particle by interacting with the host class E VPS proteins TSG101 and PDCD6IP/AIP1. From Human immunodeficiency virus type 1 group M subtype B (isolate NY5) (HIV-1).
   1920..2627    +  CDS            mTagBFP2: mTagBFP2 is a basic (constitutively fluorescent) blue fluorescent protein published in 2011, derived from Entacmaea quadricolor. It is reported to be a very rapidly-maturing monomer with very low acid sensitivity.
   2627..2749    +  CDS            d1EGFP (fragment): EGFP destabilized by fusion to a mutated version of residues 422-461 of mouse ornithine decarboxylase, giving an in vivo half-life of ~1 hour mammalian codon-optimized
   2759..5563    +  CDS            HIV-1 pol (fragment): pol protein from human immunodeficiency virus 1; pol
   5508..6083    +  CDS            vif: VIF_HV1N5 - Experimental evidence at protein level: Swiss-Prot protein existence level 1. Counteracts the innate antiviral activity of host APOBEC3F and APOBEC3G. Forms a complex with host APOBEC3F and APOBEC3G thus preventing the entry of these lethally hypermutating enzymes into progeny virions. Recruits an active E3 ubiquitin ligase complex composed of elongin BC, CUL5, and RBX2 to induce polyubiquitination of APOBEC3G and APOBEC3F. In turn, they are directed to the 26S proteasome for degradation. Vif interaction with APOBEC3G also blocks its cytidine deaminase activity in a proteasome-inde
   6297..6512    +  CDS            tat (fragment): TAT_HV1H2 - Experimental evidence at protein level: Swiss-Prot protein existence level 1. Extracellular circulating Tat can be endocytosed by surrounding uninfected cells via the binding to several surface receptors such as CD26, CXCR4, heparan sulfate proteoglycans (HSPG) or LDLR. Neurons are rarely infected, but they internalize Tat via their LDLR. Through its interaction with nuclear HATs, Tat is potentially able to control the acetylation-dependent cellular gene expression. Modulates the expression of many cellular genes involved in cell survival, proliferation or in coding for cytokines o
   6542..6649    +  CDS            vpu (fragment): VPU_HV1ET - Protein inferred from homology: Swiss-Prot protein existence level 3. Enhances virion budding by targeting host CD4 and Tetherin/BST2 to proteasome degradation. Degradation of CD4 prevents any unwanted premature interactions between viral Env and its host receptor CD4 in the endoplasmic reticulum. Degradation of antiretroviral protein Tetherin/BST2 is important for virion budding, as BST2 tethers new viral particles to the host cell membrane. Mechanistically, Vpu bridges either CD4 or BST2 to BTRC, a substrate recognition subunit of the Skp1/Cullin/F-box protein E3 ubiquitin ligase
   6687..7715    +  CDS            env (fragment): ENV_HV1N5 - Experimental evidence at protein level: Swiss-Prot protein existence level 1. From Human immunodeficiency virus type 1 group M subtype B (isolate NY5) (HIV-1).
   7715..7951    +  CDS            env (fragment): ENV_HV1N5 - Experimental evidence at protein level: Swiss-Prot protein existence level 1. From Human immunodeficiency virus type 1 group M subtype B (isolate NY5) (HIV-1).
   8221..8454    +  misc_feature   RRE: The Rev response element (RRE) of HIV-1 allows for Rev-dependent mRNA export from the nucleus to the cytoplasm.
   8831..9105    +  CDS            Rev (fragment): human immunodeficiency virus 1 (HIV-1) Rev protein; rev; enhances nuclear export of unspliced and incompletely spliced viral mRNAs
   9267..9938    +  CDS            DsRed-Max: DsRed-Max is a basic (constitutively fluorescent) red fluorescent protein published in 2008, derived from Discosoma sp.. It is reported to be a somewhat slowly-maturing tetramer.
   9905..10462   +  CDS            nef (fragment): NEF_HV1BR - Experimental evidence at protein level: Swiss-Prot protein existence level 1. Extracellular Nef protein targets CD4(+) T-lymphocytes for apoptosis by interacting with CXCR4 surface receptors (PubMed:14990729). From Human immunodeficiency virus type 1 group M subtype B (isolate BRU/LAI) (HIV-1).
  10587..10767   +  LTR            5' LTR (truncated): truncated 5' long terminal repeat (LTR) from HIV-1
  10941..11021   +  CDS            C8orf44 (fragment): CH044_HUMAN - Experimental evidence at transcript level: Swiss-Prot protein existence level 2. From Homo sapiens (Human).
  11814..12002   +  CDS            EEF1AKMT2 (fragment): EFMT2_HUMAN - Also known as C10orf138, METTL10 From Homo sapiens (Human).
  12341..12395   -  CDS            lacI (fragment): lac repressor; lacI; The lac repressor binds to the lac operator to inhibit transcription in E. coli. This inhibition can be relieved by adding lactose or isopropyl-β-D-thiogalactopyranoside (IPTG).
  12567..13155   -  rep_origin     ori: high-copy-number ColE1/pMB1/pBR322/pUC origin of replication
  13326..14186   -  CDS            AmpR: β-lactamase; bla; confers resistance to ampicillin, carbenicillin, and related antibiotics
  14187..14291   -  promoter       AmpR promoter: bla
  14386..14421   +  CDS            rop (fragment): Rop protein, which maintains plasmids at low copy number; rop
  14523..14622   +  misc_feature   bom (fragment): basis of mobility region from pBR322
  14628..14694   -  CDS            lacZα (fragment): LacZα fragment of β-galactosidase; lacZ fragment
  15872..16201   +  CDS            nef (fragment): NEF_HV1A2 - Experimental evidence at protein level: Swiss-Prot protein existence level 1. Extracellular Nef protein targets CD4(+) T-lymphocytes for apoptosis by interacting with CXCR4 surface receptors. From Human immunodeficiency virus type 1 group M subtype B (isolate ARV2/SF2) (HIV-1).
