[The description below was written by a language model from this plasmid's Addgene catalogue record and pLannotate feature annotations shown in this document.]
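Description:
HIV-dual-GT is a proviral HIV-1 reporter plasmid of about 16.3 kb, built on the pNL4-3 molecular clone and catalogued as a lentiviral vector. It is maintained in E. coli through a high-copy ColE1/pUC-type origin and an ampicillin resistance gene (β-lactamase with its own promoter). The short human gene fragments annotated downstream of the 3' LTR probably represent cellular flanking DNA carried with the provirus. The "nef" hit upstream of the 5' LTR most likely reflects the overlap between nef and the LTR U3 region. The depositor sequence and the repository's sequencing result carry the same 26 annotated features in the same order. They differ only in the numbering start point and by about ten nucleotides in length.

The viral genome retains the LTRs, Ψ packaging signal, gag, pol, vif, the RRE and portions of tat, rev, vpu, env and nef. All transcription is driven from the HIV-1 LTR. Two fluorescent proteins are inserted by Gibson assembly. mTagBFP2 lies immediately after gag and ahead of pol, and it carries a C-terminal PEST degron derived from mouse ornithine decarboxylase, which shortens its half-life so that blue signal tracks current expression. DsRed-Max occupies the nef position near the 3' end.

In HIV-1, gag-region sequences are expressed from unspliced, intron-retaining RNA that depends on Rev and the RRE for nuclear export (late genes), whereas the nef position is expressed from fully spliced, Rev-independent transcripts (early genes). On that basis blue fluorescence should report late expression and red fluorescence early expression, although the record does not spell out this assignment. The env annotation is split into fragments, and the record does not state whether env is functional or whether the virus is replication-competent. The stated purpose is simultaneous monitoring of early and late HIV-1 gene expression, and the associated study concerns regulators of intron-retaining viral and cellular mRNAs.
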