Addgene plasmid #122696: HIV-dual-GT
Purpose: Dual-fluorescence reporter to monitor the expression of HIV-1 early genes and late genes simultaneously.
Depositing lab: Klaus Überla. Depositing organization: Universitaetsklinikum Erlangen. Publication: CRNKL1 Is a Highly Selective Regulator of Intron-Retaining HIV-1 and Cellular mRNAs. Xiao H, Wyler E, Milek M, Grewe B, Kirchner P, Ekici A, Silva ABOV, Jungnickl D, Full F, Thomas M, Landthaler M, Ensser A, Uberla K. mBio. 2021 Jan 19;12(1). pii: mBio.02525-20. doi: 10.1128/mBio.02525-20. PubMed 33468685.
Backbone
  Vector backbone: pNL4-3
  Backbone manufacturer: Malcolm A. Martin Lab
  Backbone size w/o insert (bp): 14825
  Total vector size (bp): 16258
  Vector type: Lentiviral
Growth in bacteria
  Bacterial resistance: Ampicillin, 100 μg/mL
  Growth temperature: 30°C
  Growth strain: NEB Stable
  Copy number: High Copy
Gene/Insert 1
  Gene/Insert name: mTagBFP2
  Species: Synthetic
  Insert size (bp): 708
  GenBank ID: MH013372.1
  Promoter: HIV-1 LTR
  Tag / fusion protein: PEST domain (C terminal on insert)
  Cloning method: Gibson Cloning
  Sequencing primers: 5′ 5' cgacccctcgtcacaagctagc 3'; 3′ 5' ccctatcttctagactatta 3'
Gene/Insert 2
  Gene/Insert name: DsRed-max
  Species: Synthetic
  Insert size (bp): 672
  GenBank ID: FJ226078.1
  Promoter: HIV-1 LTR
  Cloning method: Gibson Cloning
  Sequencing primers: 5′ 5' agatgggtggcgcggccgct 3'; 3′ 5' ttctaggtctcgagttacta 3'
Terms and licenses: Academic/Nonprofit Terms; Industry Terms: Not Available to Industry
How to cite: HIV-dual-GT was a gift from Klaus Überla (Addgene plasmid # 122696 ; http://n2t.net/addgene:122696 ; RRID:Addgene_122696)
